>Addgene plasmid #126642 | FnoCas12a-DR-cr in PBCSK- | addgene full sequence | sequence record 247953 | Addgene NGS Result
CTAAATTGTAAGCGTTAATATTTTGTTAAAATTCGCGTTAAATTTTTGTTAAATCAGCTCATTTTTTAAC
CAATAGGCCGAAATCGGCAAAATCCCTTATAAATCAAAAGAATAGACCGAGATAGGGT
[37 nt withheld, positions 129-165]
AAAGAACGTGGACTCCAACGTCAAAGG
[49 nt withheld, positions 193-241]
T
[91 nt withheld, positions 243-333]
G
[124 nt withheld, positions 335-458]
CCCATTCGCCATTCAGGCTGCGCAACTGTTGGGAAGGGCGATCGGTGCGGGCCTCTTCGCTATTACGCCA
GCTGGCGAAAGGGGGATGTGCTGCAAGGCGATTAAGTTGGGTAACGCCAGGGTTTTCCCAGTCACGACGT
TGTAAAACGACGGCCAGTGAGCGCGCGTAATACGACTCACTATAGGGCGAATTGGGTACCGGGCCCCCCC
TCGAGGTCGACGGTATCGATAAGCTTGATATCGAATTCCTGCAGCCCGGGGGATCCGAGGGCCTATTTCC
CATGATTCCTTCATATTTGCATATACGATACAAGGCTGTTAGAGAGATAATTGGAATTAATTTGACTGTA
AACACAAAGATATTAGTACAAAATACGTGACGTAGAAAGTAATAATTTCTTGGGTAGTTTGCAGTTTTAA
AATTATGTTTTAAAATGGACTATCATATGCTTACCGTAACTTGAAAGTATTTCGATTTCTTGGCTTTATA
TATCTTGTGGAAAGGACGAAACACCGTCTAAGAACTTTAAATAATTTCTACTGTTGTAGATTTGTCTTCG
AAGACAATTTTTTTGCGGCCGCCACCGCGGTGGAGCTCCAGCTTTTGTTCCCTTTAGTGAGGGTTAATTG
CGCGCTTGGCGTAATCATGGTCATAGCTGTTTCCTGTGTGAAATTGTTATCCGCTCACAATTCCACACAA
CATACGAGCCGGAAGCATAAAGTGTAAAGCCTGGGGTGCCTAATGAGTGAGCTAACTCACATTAATTGCG
TTGCGCTCACTGCCCGCTTTCCAGTCGGGAAACCTGTCGTGCCAGCTGCATTAATGAATCGGCCAACGCG
CGGGGAGAGGCGGTTTGCGTATTGGGCGCTCTTCCGCTTCCTCGCTCACTGACTCGCTGCGCTCGGTCGT
TCGGCTGCGGCGAGCGGTATCAGCTCACTCAAAGGCGGTAATACGGTTATCCACAGAATCAGGGGATAAC
GCAGGAAAGAACATGTGAGCAAAAGGCCAGCAAAAGGCCAGGAACCGTAAAAAGGCCGCGTTGCTGGCGT
TTTTCCATAGGCTCCGCCCCCCTGACGAGCATCACAAAAATCGACGCTCAAGTCAGAGGTGGCGAAACCC
GACAGGACTATAAAGATACCAGGCGTTTCCCCCTGGAAGCTCCCTCGTGCGCTCTCCTGTTCCGACCCTG
CCGCTTACCGGATACCTGTCCGCCTTTCTCCCTTCGGGAAGCGTGGCGCTTTCTCATAGCTCACGCTGTA
GGTATCTCAGTTCGGTGTAGGTCGTTCGCTCCAAGCTGGGCTGTGTGCACGAACCCCCCGTTCAGCCCGA
CCGCTGCGCCTTATCCGGTAACTATCGTCTTGAGTCCAACCCGGTAAGACACGACTTATCGCCACTGGCA
GCAGCCACTGGTAACAGGATTAGCAGAGCGAGGTATGTAGGCGGTGCTACAGAGTTCTTGAAGTGGTGGC
CTAACTACGGCTACACTAGAAGAACAGTATTTGGTATCTGCGCTCTGCTGAAGCCAGTTACCTTCGGAAA
AAGAGTTGGTAGCTCTTGATCCGGCAAACAAACCACCGCTGGTAGCGGTGGTTTTTTTGTTTGCAAGCAG
CAGATTACGCGCAGAAAAAAAGGATCTCAAGAAGATCCTTTGATCTTTTCTACGGGGTCTGACGCTCAGT
GGAACGAAAACTCACGTTAAGGGATTTTGGTCATGAGATTATCAAAAAGGATCTTCACCTAGATCCTTTT
CGACCGAATAAATACCTGTGACGGAAGATCACTTCGCAGAATAAATAAATCCTGGTGTCCCTGTTGATAC
CGGGAAGCCCTGGGCCAACTTTTGGCGAAAATGAGACGTTGATCGGCACGTAAGAGGTTCCAACTTTCAC
CATAATGAAATAAGATCACTACCGGGCGTATTTTTTGAGTTGTCGAGATTTTCAGGAGCTAAGGAAGCTA
AAATGGAGAAAAAAATCACTGGATATACCACCGTTGATATATCCCAATGGCATCGTAAAGAACATTTTGA
GGCATTTCAGTCAGTTGCTCAATGTACCTATAACCAGACCGTTCAGCTGGATATTACGGCCTTTTTAAAG
ACCGTAAAGAAAAATAAGCACAAGTTTTATCCGGCCTTTATTCACATTCTTGCCCGCCTGATGAATGCTC
ATCCGGAATTACGTATGGCAATGAAAGACGGTGAGCTGGTGATATGGGATAGTGTTCACCCTTGTTACAC
CGTTTTCCATGAGCAAACTGAAACGTTTTCATCGCTCTGGAGTGAATACCACGACGATTTCCGGCAGTTT
CTACACATATATTCGCAAGATGTGGCGTGTTACGGTGAAAACCTGGCCTATTTCCCTAAAGGGTTTATTG
AGAATATGTTTTTCGTCTCAGCCAATCCCTGGGTGAGTTTCACCAGTTTTGATTTAAACGTGGCCAATAT
GGACAACTTCTTCGCCCCCGTTTTCACCATGGGCAAATATTATACGCAAGGCGACAAGGTGCTGATGCCG
CTGGCGATTCAGGTTCATCATGCCGTTTGTGATGGCTTCCATGTCGGCAGAATGCTTAATGAATTACAAC
AGTACTGCGATGAGTGGCAGGGCGGGGCGTAATTTTTTTAAGGCAGTTATTGGTGCCCTTAAACGCCTGG
TTGCTACGCCTGAATAAGTGATAATAAGCGGATGAATGGCAGAAATTCGAAAGCAAATTCGACCCGGTCG
TCGGTTCAGGGCAGGGTCGTTAAATAGCCGCTTATGTCTATTGCTGGTTTACCGGTTTATTGACTACCGG
AAGCAGTGTGACCGTGTGCTTCTCAAATGCCTGAGGCCAGTTTGCTCAGGCTCTCCCCGTGGAGGTAATA
ATTGACGATATGATCCTTTTTTTCTGATCAAAAAGTGCTCATCATTGGAAAACGTTCTTCGGGGCGAAAA
CTCTCAAGGATCTTACCGCTGTTGAGATCCAGTTCGATGTAACCCACTCGTGCACCCAACTGATCTTCAG
CATCTTTTACTTTCACCAGCGTTTCTGGGTGAGCAAAAACAGGAAGGCAAAATGCCGCAAAAAAGGGAAT
AAGGGCGACACGGAAATGTTGAATACTCATACTCTTCCTTTTTCAATATTATTGAAGCATTTATCAGGGT
TATTGTCTCATGAGCGGATACATATTTGAATGTATTTAGAAAAATAAACAAATAGGGGTTCCGCGCACAT
TTCCCCGAAAAGTGCCAC
Features (pLannotate 1.2.2; 16 found; start..end, strand, type, name):
     30..458     -  rep_origin     f1 ori (sequence partly withheld): f1 bacteriophage origin of replication; arrow indicates direction of (+) strand synthesis
    463..618     -  CDS            lacZα (fragment): LacZα fragment of β-galactosidase; lacZ fragment
    626..644     +  promoter       T7 promoter: promoter for bacteriophage T7 RNA polymerase
    653..724     -  misc_feature   MCS (fragment): pBluescript multiple cloning site
    725..965     +  promoter       U6 promoter: RNA polymerase III promoter for human U6 snRNA
   1033..1056    -  misc_feature   MCS (fragment): pBluescript multiple cloning site
   1069..1087    -  promoter       T3 promoter: promoter for bacteriophage T3 RNA polymerase
   1132..1148    -  protein_bind   lac operator: The lac repressor binds to the lac operator to inhibit transcription in E. coli. This inhibition can be relieved by adding lactose or isopropyl-β-D-thiogalactopyranoside (IPTG). lac repressor encoded by lacI
   1156..1186    -  promoter       lac promoter: promoter for the E. coli lac operon
   1201..1222    -  protein_bind   CAP binding site: CAP binding activates transcription in the presence of cAMP. E. coli catabolite activator protein
   1235..1327    -  CDS            lacI (fragment): lac repressor; lacI; The lac repressor binds to the lac operator to inhibit transcription in E. coli. This inhibition can be relieved by adding lactose or isopropyl-β-D-thiogalactopyranoside (IPTG).
   1510..2098    -  rep_origin     ori: high-copy-number ColE1/pMB1/pBR322/pUC origin of replication
   2318..2420    +  promoter       cat promoter: promoter of the E. coli cat gene encoding chloramphenicol acetyltransferase
   2421..3080    +  CDS            CmR: chloramphenicol acetyltransferase; cat; confers resistance to chloramphenicol
   3359..3568    -  CDS            AmpR (fragment): β-lactamase; bla; confers resistance to ampicillin, carbenicillin, and related antibiotics
   3569..3673    -  promoter       AmpR promoter: bla
