[The description below was written by a language model from this plasmid's Addgene catalogue record and pLannotate feature annotations shown in this document.]
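Description:
FnoCas12a-DR-cr in PBCSK- is a small (about 3.7 kb) CRISPR guide-cloning plasmid built on the pBC SK(-) phagemid backbone and intended for expressing Francisella novicida Cas12a crRNAs in mammalian cells. It is propagated in E. coli as a high-copy plasmid from a ColE1/pUC-type origin and selected with chloramphenicol through a cat promoter–driven chloramphenicol acetyltransferase gene. The feature table also detects an AmpR promoter and a short β-lactamase fragment, but this is only a remnant, and the record lists chloramphenicol as the sole resistance. Other backbone elements include an f1 origin for single-stranded DNA production, flanking T7 and T3 promoters, and the lac promoter/operator with a lacZα fragment that is interrupted by the inserted cassette within the pBluescript-type multiple cloning site.

The payload is a human U6 RNA polymerase III promoter followed by a 35 bp synthetic insert, the full-length FnoCas12a direct repeat. Because Cas12a crRNAs carry the repeat at the 5′ end and the spacer at the 3′ end, target-specific spacers are added downstream of the repeat. According to the depositor comments, this is done by ligating annealed oligonucleotides whose overhangs match those left by BbsI digestion. The catalogue field nonetheless marks the BbsI sites as destroyed during cloning, which presumably refers to how the repeat itself was installed. The plasmid carries no Cas12a nuclease or mammalian selection marker, so the nuclease must be supplied separately, for example by co-transfection. The associated work concerns improving Cas12a genome editing in mammalian cells and zebrafish, and this vector serves as the guide RNA scaffold for the FnoCas12a system.
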