Addgene plasmid #126642: FnoCas12a-DR-cr in PBCSK-
Purpose: Cloning vector FnoCas12a DR-crRNA for expression in mammalian cells
Depositing lab: Scot Wolfe. Publication: Enhanced Cas12a editing in mammalian cells and zebrafish. Liu P, Luk K, Shin M, Idrizi F, Kwok S, Roscoe B, Mintzer E, Suresh S, Morrison K, Frazao JB, Bolukbasi MF, Ponnienselvan K, Luban J, Zhu LJ, Lawson ND, Wolfe SA. Nucleic Acids Res. 2019 Mar 20. pii: 5403491. doi: 10.1093/nar/gkz184. PubMed 30892626.
Backbone
  Vector backbone: pBCSK-
  Backbone size w/o insert (bp): 3659
  Total vector size (bp): 3694
  Vector type: Mammalian Expression, CRISPR
Growth in bacteria
  Bacterial resistance: Chloramphenicol, 25 μg/mL
  Growth temperature: 37°C
  Growth strain: DH5alpha
  Copy number: High Copy
Gene/Insert
  Gene/Insert name: FnoCas12a Full Length Direct Repeat crRNA
  Species: Synthetic
  Insert size (bp): 35
  Promoter: U6 Promoter
  Cloning method: Restriction Enzyme; 5′ cloning site BbsI (destroyed during cloning); 3′ cloning site BbsI (destroyed during cloning)
  Sequencing primers: 5′ U6; 3′ T3
Terms and licenses: Academic/Nonprofit Terms; Industry Terms: Not Available to Industry
Depositor comments: For cloning in crRNAs: 5p oligo needs AGAT on 5' end. 3p oligo needs AAAA on 5' end. Matches BbsI overhangs
How to cite: FnoCas12a-DR-cr in PBCSK- was a gift from Scot Wolfe (Addgene plasmid # 126642 ; http://n2t.net/addgene:126642 ; RRID:Addgene_126642)
